Addgene plasmid #128749: pU6-sgRNA EF1Alpha-puro-T2A-BFP.Control
Purpose: Expresses control gRNA
Depositing lab: David Bartel. Depositing organization: Whitehead Institute for Biomedical Research. Publication: A Network of Noncoding Regulatory RNAs Acts in the Mammalian Brain. Kleaveland B, Shi CY, Stefano J, Bartel DP. Cell. 2018 Jul 12;174(2):350-362.e17. doi: 10.1016/j.cell.2018.05.022. Epub 2018 Jun 7. PubMed 29887379.
Backbone
  Vector backbone: pSICO derivative
  Backbone size w/o insert (bp): 8888
  Total vector size (bp): 8888
  Vector type: Mammalian Expression, Lentiviral, CRISPR
  Selectable markers: Puromycin
Growth in bacteria
  Bacterial resistance: Ampicillin, 100 μg/mL
  Growth temperature: 30°C
  Growth strain: NEB Stable
  Copy number: Low Copy
Gene/Insert
  Gene/Insert name: Control sgRNA
  gRNA/shRNA sequence: GAGGATCCACTAGTCCAGTG
  Promoter: mU6
  Cloning method: Restriction Enzyme; 5′ cloning site BstXI (not destroyed); 3′ cloning site BlpI (not destroyed)
  Sequencing primers: 5′ mU6-F
Terms and licenses: Academic/Nonprofit Terms; Industry Terms: Not Available to Industry
How to cite: pU6-sgRNA EF1Alpha-puro-T2A-BFP.Control was a gift from David Bartel (Addgene plasmid # 128749 ; http://n2t.net/addgene:128749 ; RRID:Addgene_128749)
