[The description below was written by a language model from this plasmid's Addgene catalogue record and pLannotate feature annotations shown in this document.]
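Description:
pU6-sgRNA EF1Alpha-puro-T2A-BFP.Control is a lentiviral CRISPR guide-expression plasmid built on a pSICO-derived backbone of about 8.9 kb, intended for delivering a control sgRNA into mammalian cells. It is propagated in bacteria through a ColE1/pUC-type origin with ampicillin resistance; the catalogue lists it as low copy, although the annotated origin is of the high-copy class. The viral portion is a typical HIV-1 transfer vector. A CMV enhancer/promoter fused to a truncated 5' LTR drives genomic RNA production in packaging cells. It is followed by the Ψ packaging signal with a gag fragment, the RRE for Rev-dependent nuclear export, the cPPT/CTS, a WPRE to boost transcript expression, and a truncated 3' LTR. Packaging functions are not encoded on the plasmid and must be supplied separately.

The payload has two expression units. According to the catalogue, a mouse U6 promoter drives the control sgRNA, whose spacer was cloned between retained BstXI and BlpI sites. The feature tables do not annotate this promoter but do detect the Streptococcus pyogenes Cas9 guide scaffold immediately downstream of the expected position. A human EF-1α promoter then drives puromycin N-acetyltransferase and TagBFP, linked by a T2A peptide per the plasmid name, so transduced cells can be drug-selected and tracked by blue fluorescence from one transcript. Two loxP sites, inherited from the pSICO design, flank the region spanning the scaffold, the EF-1α promoter and the marker cassette, so Cre could in principle excise it. The record does not state what the control spacer targets, if anything, or which Cas9 variant it is paired with. The depositor and sequencing-derived records differ by eleven nucleotides in length but carry identical feature sets.
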