Features (pLannotate 1.2.2; 23 found; start..end, strand, type, name):
     40..92      -  misc_feature   bom (fragment): basis of mobility region from pBR322
    247..626     +  enhancer       CMV enhancer: human cytomegalovirus immediate early enhancer
    627..826     +  promoter       CMV promoter: human cytomegalovirus (CMV) immediate early promoter
    844..1024    +  LTR            5' LTR (truncated): truncated 5' long terminal repeat (LTR) from HIV-1
   1071..1196    +  misc_feature   HIV-1 Ψ: packaging signal of human immunodeficiency virus type 1
   1180..1518    +  CDS            HIV-1 gag (fragment): gag protein from human immunodeficiency virus 1; gag
   1695..1928    +  misc_feature   RRE: The Rev response element (RRE) of HIV-1 allows for Rev-dependent mRNA export from the nucleus to the cytoplasm.
   2305..2405    +  CDS            Rev (fragment): human immunodeficiency virus 1 (HIV-1) Rev protein; rev; enhances nuclear export of unspliced and incompletely spliced viral mRNAs
   2455..2572    +  misc_feature   cPPT/CTS: central polypurine tract and central termination sequence of HIV-1
   2825..2858    +  protein_bind   loxP: Cre-mediated recombination occurs in the 8-bp core sequence (GCATACAT). Cre recombinase
   2983..3050    +  misc_RNA       tracrRNA (fragment): trans-activating CRISPR RNA for the Streptococcus pyogenes CRISPR/Cas9 system
   3115..4286    +  promoter       EF-1α promoter: strong constitutive promoter for human elongation factor EF-1α
   4298..4894    +  CDS            PuroR: puromycin N-acetyltransferase; pac from Streptomyces alboniger; confers resistance to puromycin
   4970..5668    +  CDS            TagBFP: monomeric blue fluorescent protein mammalian codon-optimized
   5688..5721    +  protein_bind   loxP: Cre-mediated recombination occurs in the 8-bp core sequence (GCATACAT). Cre recombinase
   5754..5777    +  misc_feature   MCS (fragment): pBluescript multiple cloning site
   5777..6365    +  misc_feature   WPRE: woodchuck hepatitis virus posttranscriptional regulatory element
   6366..6385    +  misc_feature   MCS (fragment): pBluescript multiple cloning site
   6387..6887    +  CDS            nef (fragment): NEF_HV1LA - Experimental evidence at protein level: Swiss-Prot protein existence level 1. Extracellular Nef protein targets CD4(+) T-lymphocytes for apoptosis by interacting with CXCR4 surface receptors. From Human immunodeficiency virus type 1 group M subtype B (isolate Lai) (HIV-1).
   6894..7074    +  LTR            5' LTR (truncated): truncated 5' long terminal repeat (LTR) from HIV-1
   7136..7724    -  rep_origin     ori: high-copy-number ColE1/pMB1/pBR322/pUC origin of replication
   7895..8755    -  CDS            AmpR: β-lactamase; bla; confers resistance to ampicillin, carbenicillin, and related antibiotics
   8756..8860    -  promoter       AmpR promoter: bla
>Addgene plasmid #128749 | pU6-sgRNA EF1Alpha-puro-T2A-BFP.Control | depositor full sequence | sequence record 246856 | pU6-sgRNA EF1Alpha-puro-T2A-BFP.Control sequence 8888 bps
GCTTAAGCGGTCGACGGATCGGGAGATCTCCCGATCCCCTATGGTGCACTCTCAGTACAATCTGCTCTGA
TGCCGCATAGTTAAGCCAGTATCTGCTCCCTGCTTGTGTGTTGGAGGTCGCTGAGTAGTGCGCGAGCAAA
ATTTAAGCTACAACAAGGCAAGGCTTGACCGACAATTGCATGAAGAATCTGCTTAGGGTTAGGCGTTTTG
CGCTGCTTCGCGATGTACGGGCCAGATATACGCGTTGACATTGATTATTGACTAGTTATTAATAGTAATC
AATTACGGGGTCATTAGTTCATAGCCCATATATGGAGTTCCGCGTTACATAACTTACGGTAAATGGCCCG
CCTGGCTGACCGCCCAACGACCCCCGCCCATTGACGTCAATAATGACGTATGTTCCCATAGTAACGCCAA
TAGGGACTTTCCATTGACGTCAATGGGTGGAGTATTTACGGTAAACTGCCCACTTGGCAGTACATCAAGT
GTATCATATGCCAAGTACGCCCCCTATTGACGTCAATGACGGTAAATGGCCCGCCTGGCATTATGCCCAG
TACATGACCTTATGGGACTTTCCTACTTGGCAGTACATCTACGTATTAGTCATCGCTATTACCATGGTGA
TGCGGTTTTGGCAGTACATCAATGGGCGTGGATAGCGGTTTGACTCACGGGGATTTCCAAGTCTCCACCC
CATTGACGTCAATGGGAGTTTGTTTTGGCACCAAAATCAACGGGACTTTCCAAAATGTCGTAACAACTCC
GCCCCATTGACGCAAATGGGCGGTAGGCGTGTACGGTGGGAGGTCTATATAAGCAGCGCGTTTTGCCTGT
ACTGGGTCTCTCTGGTTAGACCAGATCTGAGCCTGGGAGCTCTCTGGCTAACTAGGGAACCCACTGCTTA
AGCCTCAATAAAGCTTGCCTTGAGTGCTTCAAGTAGTGTGTGCCCGTCTGTTGTGTGACTCTGGTAACTA
GAGATCCCTCAGACCCTTTTAGTCAGTGTGGAAAATCTCTAGCAGTGGCGCCCGAACAGGGACTTGAAAG
CGAAAGGGAAACCAGAGGAGCTCTCTCGACGCAGGACTCGGCTTGCTGAAGCGCGCACGGCAAGAGGCGA
GGGGCGGCGACTGGTGAGTACGCCAAAAATTTTGACTAGCGGAGGCTAGAAGGAGAGAGATGGGTGCGAG
AGCGTCAGTATTAAGCGGGGGAGAATTAGATCGCGATGGGAAAAAATTCGGTTAAGGCCAGGGGGAAAGA
AAAAATATAAATTAAAACATATAGTATGGGCAAGCAGGGAGCTAGAACGATTCGCAGTTAATCCTGGCCT
GTTAGAAACATCAGAAGGCTGTAGACAAATACTGGGACAGCTACAACCATCCCTTCAGACAGGATCAGAA
GAACTTAGATCATTATATAATACAGTAGCAACCCTCTATTGTGTGCATCAAAGGATAGAGATAAAAGACA
CCAAGGAAGCTTTAGACAAGATAGAGGAAGAGCAAAACAAAAGTAAGACCACCGCACAGCAAGCGGCCGG
CCGCGCTGATCTTCAGACCTGGAGGAGGAGATATGAGGGACAATTGGAGAAGTGAATTATATAAATATAA
AGTAGTAAAAATTGAACCATTAGGAGTAGCACCCACCAAGGCAAAGAGAAGAGTGGTGCAGAGAGAAAAA
AGAGCAGTGGGAATAGGAGCTTTGTTCCTTGGGTTCTTGGGAGCAGCAGGAAGCACTATGGGCGCAGCGT
CAATGACGCTGACGGTACAGGCCAGACAATTATTGTCTGGTATAGTGCAGCAGCAGAACAATTTGCTGAG
GGCTATTGAGGCGCAACAGCATCTGTTGCAACTCACAGTCTGGGGCATCAAGCAGCTCCAGGCAAGAATC
CTGGCTGTGGAAAGATACCTAAAGGATCAACAGCTCCTGGGGATTTGGGGTTGCTCTGGAAAACTCATTT
GCACCACTGCTGTGCCTTGGAATGCTAGTTGGAGTAATAAATCTCTGGAACAGATTTGGAATCACACGAC
CTGGATGGAGTGGGACAGAGAAATTAACAATTACACAAGCTTAATACACTCCTTAATTGAAGAATCGCAA
AACCAGCAAGAAAAGAATGAACAAGAATTATTGGAATTAGATAAATGGGCAAGTTTGTGGAATTGGTTTA
ACATAACAAATTGGCTGTGGTATATAAAATTATTCATAATGATAGTAGGAGGCTTGGTAGGTTTAAGAAT
AGTTTTTGCTGTACTTTCTATAGTGAATAGAGTTAGGCAGGGATATTCACCATTATCGTTTCAGACCCAC
CTCCCAACCCCGAGGGGACCCGACAGGCCCGAAGGAATAGAAGAAGAAGGTGGAGAGAGAGACAGAGACA
GATCCATTCGATTAGTGAACGGATCGGCACTGCGTGCGCCAATTCTGCAGACAAATGGCAGTATTCATCC
ACAATTTTAAAAGAAAAGGGGGGATTGGGGGGTACAGTGCAGGGGAAAGAATAGTAGACATAATAGCAAC
AGACATACAAACTAAAGAATTACAAAAACAAATTACAAAAATTCAAAATTTTCGGGTTTATTACAGGGAC
AGCAGAGATCCAGTTTGGTTAGTACCGGGCCCGCTCTAGAGATCCGACGCGCCATCTCTAGGCCCGCGCC
GGCCCCCTCGCACGGACTTGTGGGAGAAGCTCGGCTACTCCCCTGCCCCGGTTAATTTGCATATAATATT
TCCTAGTAACTATAGAGGCTTAATGTGCGATAAAAGACAGATAATCTGTTCTTTTTAATACTAGCTACAT
TTTACATGATAGGCTTGGATTTCTATAACTTCGTATAGCATACATTATACGAAGTTATAAACAGCACAAA
AGGAAACTCACCCTAACTGTAAAGTAATTGTGTGTTTTGAGACTATAAGTATCCCTTGGAGAACCACCTT
GTTGGAGGATCCACTAGTCCAGTGGTTTAAGAGCTAAGCTGGAAACAGCATAGCAAGTTTAAATAAGGCT
AGTCCGTTATCAACTTGAAAAAGTGGCACCGAGTCGGTGCTTTTTTTCTCGAGTACTAGGATCCATTAGG
CGGCCGCGTGGATAACCGTATTACCGCCATGCATGTGCCCGTCAGTGGGCAGAGCGCACATCGCCCACAG
TCCCCGAGAAGTTGGGGGGAGGGGTCGGCAATTGAACCGGTGCCTAGAGAAGGTGGCGCGGGGTAAACTG
GGAAAGTGATGTCGTGTACTGGCTCCGCCTTTTTCCCGAGGGTGGGGGAGAACCGTATATAAGTGCAGTA
GTCGCCGTGAACGTTCTTTTTCGCAACGGGTTTGCCGCCAGAACACAGGTAAGTGCCGTGTGTGGTTCCC
GCGGGCCTGGCCTCTTTACGGGTTATGGCCCTTGCGTGCCTTGAATTACTTCCACCTGGCTGCAGTACGT
GATTCTTGATCCCGAGCTTCGGGTTGGAAGTGGGTGGGAGAGTTCGAGGCCTTGCGCTTAAGGAGCCCCT
TCGCCTCGTGCTTGAGTTGAGGCCTGGCCTGGGCGCTGGGGCCGCCGCGTGCGAATCTGGTGGCACCTTC
GCGCCTGTCTCGCTGCTTTCGATAAGTCTCTAGCCATTTAAAATTTTTGATGACCTGCTGCGACGCTTTT
TTTCTGGCAAGATAGTCTTGTAAATGCGGGCCAAGATCTGCACACTGGTATTTCGGTTTTTGGGGCCGCG
GGCGGCGACGGGGCCCGTGCGTCCCAGCGCACATGTTCGGCGAGGCGGGGCCTGCGAGCGCGGCCACCGA
GAATCGGACGGGGGTAGTCTCAAGCTGGCCGGCCTGCTCTGGTGCCTGGCCTCGCGCCGCCGTGTATCGC
CCCGCCCTGGGCGGCAAGGCTGGCCCGGTCGGCACCAGTTGCGTGAGCGGAAAGATGGCCGCTTCCCGGC
CCTGCTGCAGGGAGCTCAAAATGGAGGACGCGGCGCTCGGGAGAGCGGGCGGGTGAGTCACCCACACAAA
GGAAAAGGGCCTTTCCGTCCTCAGCCGTCGCTTCATGTGACTCCACGGAGTACCGGGCGCCGTCCAGGCA
CCTCGATTAGTTCTCGCGCTTTTGGAGTACGTCGTCTTTAGGTTGGGGGGAGGGGTTTTATGCGATGGAG
TTTCCCCACACTGAGTGGGTGGAGACTGAAGTTAGGCCAGCTTGGCACTTGATGTAATTCTCCTTGGAAT
TTGCCCTTTTTGAGTTTGGATCTTGGTTCATTCTCAAGCCTCAGACAGTGGTTCAAAGTTTTTTTCTTCC
ATTTCAGGTGTCGTGAGCTAGCCCACCATGACCGAGTACAAGCCCACGGTGCGCCTCGCCACCCGCGACG
ACGTCCCCCGGGCCGTACGCACCCTCGCCGCCGCGTTCGCCGACTACCCCGCCACGCGCCACACCGTCGA
CCCGGACCGCCACATCGAGCGGGTCACCGAGCTGCAAGAACTCTTCCTCACGCGCGTCGGGCTCGACATC
GGCAAGGTGTGGGTCGCGGACGACGGCGCCGCGGTGGCGGTCTGGACCACGCCGGAGAGCGTCGAAGCGG
GGGCGGTGTTCGCCGAGATCGGCCCGCGCATGGCCGAGTTGAGCGGTTCCCGGCTGGCCGCGCAGCAACA
GATGGAAGGCCTCCTGGCGCCGCACCGGCCCAAGGAGCCCGCGTGGTTCCTGGCCACCGTCGGCGTCTCG
CCCGACCACCAGGGCAAGGGTCTGGGCAGCGCCGTCGTGCTCCCCGGAGTGGAGGCGGCCGAGCGCGCCG
GGGTGCCCGCCTTCCTGGAGACCTCCGCGCCCCGCAACCTCCCCTTCTACGAGCGGCTCGGCTTCACCGT
CACCGCCGACGTCGAGGTGCCCGAAGGACCGCGCACCTGGTGCATGACCCGCAAGCCCGGTGCCGGATCG
GGAGAGGGCAGAGGAAGTCTGCTAACATGCGGTGACGTCGAGGAGAATCCTGGCCCACCGGTCGCCACCA
GCGAGCTGATTAAGGAGAACATGCACATGAAGCTGTACATGGAGGGCACCGTGGACAACCATCACTTCAA
GTGCACATCCGAGGGCGAAGGCAAGCCCTACGAGGGCACCCAGACCATGAGAATCAAGGTGGTCGAGGGC
GGCCCTCTCCCCTTCGCCTTCGACATCCTGGCTACTAGCTTCCTCTACGGCAGCAAGACCTTCATCAACC
ACACCCAGGGCATCCCCGACTTCTTCAAGCAGTCCTTCCCTGAGGGCTTCACATGGGAGAGAGTCACCAC
ATACGAAGACGGGGGCGTGCTGACCGCTACCCAGGACACCAGCCTCCAGGACGGCTGCCTCATCTACAAC
GTCAAGATCAGAGGGGTGAACTTCACATCCAACGGCCCTGTGATGCAGAAGAAAACACTCGGCTGGGAGG
CCTTCACCGAGACGCTGTACCCCGCTGACGGCGGCCTGGAAGGCAGAAACGACATGGCCCTGAAGCTCGT
GGGCGGGAGCCATCTGATCGCAAACATCAAGACCACATATAGATCCAAGAAACCCGCTAAGAACCTCAAG
ATGCCTGGCGTCTACTATGTGGACTACAGACTGGAAAGAATCAAGGAGGCCAACAACGAGACCTACGTCG
AGCAGCACGAGGTGGCAGTGGCCAGATACTGCGACCTCCCTAGCAAACTGGGGCACAAGCTTAATTAAGA
ATTCGTCGAGGGACCTAATAACTTCGTATAGCATACATTATACGAAGTTATACATGTTTAAGGGTTCCGG
TTCCACTAGGTACAATTCGATATCAAGCTTATCGATAATCAACCTCTGGATTACAAAATTTGTGAAAGAT
TGACTGGTATTCTTAACTATGTTGCTCCTTTTACGCTATGTGGATACGCTGCTTTAATGCCTTTGTATCA
TGCTATTGCTTCCCGTATGGCTTTCATTTTCTCCTCCTTGTATAAATCCTGGTTGCTGTCTCTTTATGAG
GAGTTGTGGCCCGTTGTCAGGCAACGTGGCGTGGTGTGCACTGTGTTTGCTGACGCAACCCCCACTGGTT
GGGGCATTGCCACCACCTGTCAGCTCCTTTCCGGGACTTTCGCTTTCCCCCTCCCTATTGCCACGGCGGA
ACTCATCGCCGCCTGCCTTGCCCGCTGCTGGACAGGGGCTCGGCTGTTGGGCACTGACAATTCCGTGGTG
TTGTCGGGGAAATCATCGTCCTTTCCTTGGCTGCTCGCCTGTGTTGCCACCTGGATTCTGCGCGGGACGT
CCTTCTGCTACGTCCCTTCGGCCCTCAATCCAGCGGACCTTCCTTCCCGCGGCCTGCTGCCGGCTCTGCG
GCCTCTTCCGCGTCTTCGCCTTCGCCCTCAGACGAGTCGGATCTCCCTTTGGGCCGCCTCCCCGCATCGA
TACCGTCGACCTCGATCGAGACCTAGAAAAACATGGAGCAATCACAAGTAGCAATACAGCAGCTACCAAT
GCTGATTGTGCCTGGCTAGAAGCACAAGAGGAGGAGGAGGTGGGTTTTCCAGTCACACCTCAGGTACCTT
TAAGACCAATGACTTACAAGGCAGCTGTAGATCTTAGCCACTTTTTAAAAGAAAAGGGGGGACTGGAAGG
GCTAATTCACTCCCAACGAAGACAAGATATCCTTGATCTGTGGATCTACCACACACAAGGCTACTTCCCT
GATTGGCAGAACTACACACCAGGGCCAGGGATCAGATATCCACTGACCTTTGGATGGTGCTACAAGCTAG
TACCAGTTGAGCAAGAGAAGGTAGAAGAAGCCAATGAAGGAGAGAACACCCGCTTGTTACACCCTGTGAG
CCTGCATGGGATGGATGACCCGGAGAGAGAAGTATTAGAGTGGAGGTTTGACAGCCGCCTAGCATTTCAT
CACATGGCCCGAGAGCTGCATCCGGACTGTACTGGGTCTCTCTGGTTAGACCAGATCTGAGCCTGGGAGC
TCTCTGGCTAACTAGGGAACCCACTGCTTAAGCCTCAATAAAGCTTGCCTTGAGTGCTTCAAGTAGTGTG
TGCCCGTCTGTTGTGTGACTCTGGTAACTAGAGATCCCTCAGACCCTTTTAGTCAGTGTGGAAAATCTCT
AGCAGCATGTGAGCAAAAGGCCAGCAAAAGGCCAGGAACCGTAAAAAGGCCGCGTTGCTGGCGTTTTTCC
ATAGGCTCCGCCCCCCTGACGAGCATCACAAAAATCGACGCTCAAGTCAGAGGTGGCGAAACCCGACAGG
ACTATAAAGATACCAGGCGTTTCCCCCTGGAAGCTCCCTCGTGCGCTCTCCTGTTCCGACCCTGCCGCTT
ACCGGATACCTGTCCGCCTTTCTCCCTTCGGGAAGCGTGGCGCTTTCTCATAGCTCACGCTGTAGGTATC
TCAGTTCGGTGTAGGTCGTTCGCTCCAAGCTGGGCTGTGTGCACGAACCCCCCGTTCAGCCCGACCGCTG
CGCCTTATCCGGTAACTATCGTCTTGAGTCCAACCCGGTAAGACACGACTTATCGCCACTGGCAGCAGCC
ACTGGTAACAGGATTAGCAGAGCGAGGTATGTAGGCGGTGCTACAGAGTTCTTGAAGTGGTGGCCTAACT
ACGGCTACACTAGAAGAACAGTATTTGGTATCTGCGCTCTGCTGAAGCCAGTTACCTTCGGAAAAAGAGT
TGGTAGCTCTTGATCCGGCAAACAAACCACCGCTGGTAGCGGTGGTTTTTTTGTTTGCAAGCAGCAGATT
ACGCGCAGAAAAAAAGGATCTCAAGAAGATCCTTTGATCTTTTCTACGGGGTCTGACGCTCAGTGGAACG
AAAACTCACGTTAAGGGATTTTGGTCATGAGATTATCAAAAAGGATCTTCACCTAGATCCTTTTAAATTA
AAAATGAAGTTTTAAATCAATCTAAAGTATATATGAGTAAACTTGGTCTGACAGTTACCAATGCTTAATC
AGTGAGGCACCTATCTCAGCGATCTGTCTATTTCGTTCATCCATAGTTGCCTGACTCCCCGTCGTGTAGA
TAACTACGATACGGGAGGGCTTACCATCTGGCCCCAGTGCTGCAATGATACCGCGAGACCCACGCTCACC
GGCTCCAGATTTATCAGCAATAAACCAGCCAGCCGGAAGGGCCGAGCGCAGAAGTGGTCCTGCAACTTTA
TCCGCCTCCATCCAGTCTATTAATTGTTGCCGGGAAGCTAGAGTAAGTAGTTCGCCAGTTAATAGTTTGC
GCAACGTTGTTGCCATTGCTACAGGCATCGTGGTGTCACGCTCGTCGTTTGGTATGGCTTCATTCAGCTC
CGGTTCCCAACGATCAAGGCGAGTTACATGATCCCCCATGTTGTGCAAAAAAGCGGTTAGCTCCTTCGGT
CCTCCGATCGTTGTCAGAAGTAAGTTGGCCGCAGTGTTATCACTCATGGTTATGGCAGCACTGCATAATT
CTCTTACTGTCATGCCATCCGTAAGATGCTTTTCTGTGACTGGTGAGTACTCAACCAAGTCATTCTGAGA
ATAGTGTATGCGGCGACCGAGTTGCTCTTGCCCGGCGTCAATACGGGATAATACCGCGCCACATAGCAGA
ACTTTAAAAGTGCTCATCATTGGAAAACGTTCTTCGGGGCGAAAACTCTCAAGGATCTTACCGCTGTTGA
GATCCAGTTCGATGTAACCCACTCGTGCACCCAACTGATCTTCAGCATCTTTTACTTTCACCAGCGTTTC
TGGGTGAGCAAAAACAGGAAGGCAAAATGCCGCAAAAAAGGGAATAAGGGCGACACGGAAATGTTGAATA
CTCATACTCTTCCTTTTTCAATATTATTGAAGCATTTATCAGGGTTATTGTCTCATGAGCGGATACATAT
TTGAATGTATTTAGAAAAATAAACAAATAGGGGTTCCGCGCACATTTCCCCGAAAAGTGCCACCTGAC
