Features (pLannotate 1.2.2; 23 found; start..end, strand, type, name):
     80..279     +  promoter       CMV promoter: human cytomegalovirus (CMV) immediate early promoter
    297..477     +  LTR            5' LTR (truncated): truncated 5' long terminal repeat (LTR) from HIV-1
    524..649     +  misc_feature   HIV-1 Ψ: packaging signal of human immunodeficiency virus type 1
    633..971     +  CDS            HIV-1 gag (fragment): gag protein from human immunodeficiency virus 1; gag
   1146..1379    +  misc_feature   RRE: The Rev response element (RRE) of HIV-1 allows for Rev-dependent mRNA export from the nucleus to the cytoplasm.
   1756..1856    +  CDS            Rev (fragment): human immunodeficiency virus 1 (HIV-1) Rev protein; rev; enhances nuclear export of unspliced and incompletely spliced viral mRNAs
   1906..2023    +  misc_feature   cPPT/CTS: central polypurine tract and central termination sequence of HIV-1
   2276..2309    +  protein_bind   loxP: Cre-mediated recombination occurs in the 8-bp core sequence (GCATACAT). Cre recombinase
   2434..2501    +  misc_RNA       tracrRNA (fragment): trans-activating CRISPR RNA for the Streptococcus pyogenes CRISPR/Cas9 system
   2566..3737    +  promoter       EF-1α promoter: strong constitutive promoter for human elongation factor EF-1α
   3749..4345    +  CDS            PuroR: puromycin N-acetyltransferase; pac from Streptomyces alboniger; confers resistance to puromycin
   4421..5119    +  CDS            TagBFP: monomeric blue fluorescent protein mammalian codon-optimized
   5139..5172    +  protein_bind   loxP: Cre-mediated recombination occurs in the 8-bp core sequence (GCATACAT). Cre recombinase
   5205..5228    +  misc_feature   MCS (fragment): pBluescript multiple cloning site
   5228..5816    +  misc_feature   WPRE: woodchuck hepatitis virus posttranscriptional regulatory element
   5817..5836    +  misc_feature   MCS (fragment): pBluescript multiple cloning site
   5838..6338    +  CDS            nef (fragment): NEF_HV1LA - Experimental evidence at protein level: Swiss-Prot protein existence level 1. Extracellular Nef protein targets CD4(+) T-lymphocytes for apoptosis by interacting with CXCR4 surface receptors. From Human immunodeficiency virus type 1 group M subtype B (isolate Lai) (HIV-1).
   6345..6525    +  LTR            5' LTR (truncated): truncated 5' long terminal repeat (LTR) from HIV-1
   6587..7175    -  rep_origin     ori: high-copy-number ColE1/pMB1/pBR322/pUC origin of replication
   7346..8206    -  CDS            AmpR: β-lactamase; bla; confers resistance to ampicillin, carbenicillin, and related antibiotics
   8207..8311    -  promoter       AmpR promoter: bla
   8370..8422    -  misc_feature   bom (fragment): basis of mobility region from pBR322
   8577..79      +  enhancer       CMV enhancer (across the origin): human cytomegalovirus immediate early enhancer
>Addgene plasmid #128749 | pU6-sgRNA EF1Alpha-puro-T2A-BFP.Control | addgene full sequence | sequence record 258385 | Addgene NGS Result
GCATTATGCCCAGTACATGACCTTATGGGACTTTCCTACTTGGCAGTACATCTACGTATTAGTCATCGCT
ATTACCATGGTGATGCGGTTTTGGCAGTACATCAATGGGCGTGGATAGCGGTTTGACTCACGGGGATTTC
CAAGTCTCCACCCCATTGACGTCAATGGGAGTTTGTTTTGGCACCAAAATCAACGGGACTTTCCAAAATG
TCGTAACAACTCCGCCCCATTGACGCAAATGGGCGGTAGGCGTGTACGGTGGGAGGTCTATATAAGCAGC
GCGTTTTGCCTGTACTGGGTCTCTCTGGTTAGACCAGATCTGAGCCTGGGAGCTCTCTGGCTAACTAGGG
AACCCACTGCTTAAGCCTCAATAAAGCTTGCCTTGAGTGCTTCAAGTAGTGTGTGCCCGTCTGTTGTGTG
ACTCTGGTAACTAGAGATCCCTCAGACCCTTTTAGTCAGTGTGGAAAATCTCTAGCAGTGGCGCCCGAAC
AGGGACTTGAAAGCGAAAGGGAAACCAGAGGAGCTCTCTCGACGCAGGACTCGGCTTGCTGAAGCGCGCA
CGGCAAGAGGCGAGGGGCGGCGACTGGTGAGTACGCCAAAAATTTTGACTAGCGGAGGCTAGAAGGAGAG
AGATGGGTGCGAGAGCGTCAGTATTAAGCGGGGGAGAATTAGATCGCGATGGGAAAAAATTCGGTTAAGG
CCAGGGGGAAAGAAAAAATATAAATTAAAACATATAGTATGGGCAAGCAGGGAGCTAGAACGATTCGCAG
TTAATCCTGGCCTGTTAGAAACATCAGAAGGCTGTAGACAAATACTGGGACAGCTACAACCATCCCTTCA
GACAGGATCAGAAGAACTTAGATCATTATATAATACAGTAGCAACCCTCTATTGTGTGCATCAAAGGATA
GAGATAAAAGACACCAAGGAAGCTTTAGACAAGATAGAGGAAGAGCAAAACAAAAGTAAGACCACCGCAC
AGCAAGCGGCCGGCCGCTGATCTTCAGACCTGGAGGAGGAGATATGAGGGACAATTGGAGAAGTGAATTA
TATAAATATAAAGTAGTAAAAATTGAACCATTAGGAGTAGCACCCACCAAGGCAAAGAGAAGAGTGGTGC
AGAGAGAAAAAAGAGCAGTGGGAATAGGAGCTTTGTTCCTTGGGTTCTTGGGAGCAGCAGGAAGCACTAT
GGGCGCAGCGTCAATGACGCTGACGGTACAGGCCAGACAATTATTGTCTGGTATAGTGCAGCAGCAGAAC
AATTTGCTGAGGGCTATTGAGGCGCAACAGCATCTGTTGCAACTCACAGTCTGGGGCATCAAGCAGCTCC
AGGCAAGAATCCTGGCTGTGGAAAGATACCTAAAGGATCAACAGCTCCTGGGGATTTGGGGTTGCTCTGG
AAAACTCATTTGCACCACTGCTGTGCCTTGGAATGCTAGTTGGAGTAATAAATCTCTGGAACAGATTTGG
AATCACACGACCTGGATGGAGTGGGACAGAGAAATTAACAATTACACAAGCTTAATACACTCCTTAATTG
AAGAATCGCAAAACCAGCAAGAAAAGAATGAACAAGAATTATTGGAATTAGATAAATGGGCAAGTTTGTG
GAATTGGTTTAACATAACAAATTGGCTGTGGTATATAAAATTATTCATAATGATAGTAGGAGGCTTGGTA
GGTTTAAGAATAGTTTTTGCTGTACTTTCTATAGTGAATAGAGTTAGGCAGGGATATTCACCATTATCGT
TTCAGACCCACCTCCCAACCCCGAGGGGACCCGACAGGCCCGAAGGAATAGAAGAAGAAGGTGGAGAGAG
AGACAGAGACAGATCCATTCGATTAGTGAACGGATCGGCACTGCGTGCGCCAATTCTGCAGACAAATGGC
AGTATTCATCCACAATTTTAAAAGAAAAGGGGGGATTGGGGGGTACAGTGCAGGGGAAAGAATAGTAGAC
ATAATAGCAACAGACATACAAACTAAAGAATTACAAAAACAAATTACAAAAATTCAAAATTTTCGGGTTT
ATTACAGGGACAGCAGAGATCCAGTTTGGTTAGTACCGGGCCCGCTCTAGAGATCCGACGCGCCATCTCT
AGGCCCGCGCCGGCCCCCTCGCACGGACTTGTGGGAGAAGCTCGGCTACTCCCCTGCCCCGGTTAATTTG
CATATAATATTTCCTAGTAACTATAGAGGCTTAATGTGCGATAAAAGACAGATAATCTGTTCTTTTTAAT
ACTAGCTACATTTTACATGATAGGCTTGGATTTCTATAACTTCGTATAGCATACATTATACGAAGTTATA
AACAGCACAAAAGGAAACTCACCCTAACTGTAAAGTAATTGTGTGTTTTGAGACTATAAGTATCCCTTGG
AGAACCACCTTGTTGGAGGATCCACTAGTCCAGTGGTTTAAGAGCTAAGCTGGAAACAGCATAGCAAGTT
TAAATAAGGCTAGTCCGTTATCAACTTGAAAAAGTGGCACCGAGTCGGTGCTTTTTTTCTCGAGTACTAG
GATCCATTAGGCGGCCGCGTGGATAACCGTATTACCGCCATGCATGTGCCCGTCAGTGGGCAGAGCGCAC
ATCGCCCACAGTCCCCGAGAAGTTGGGGGGAGGGGTCGGCAATTGAACCGGTGCCTAGAGAAGGTGGCGC
GGGGTAAACTGGGAAAGTGATGTCGTGTACTGGCTCCGCCTTTTTCCCGAGGGTGGGGGAGAACCGTATA
TAAGTGCAGTAGTCGCCGTGAACGTTCTTTTTCGCAACGGGTTTGCCGCCAGAACACAGGTAAGTGCCGT
GTGTGGTTCCCGCGGGCCTGGCCTCTTTACGGGTTATGGCCCTTGCGTGCCTTGAATTACTTCCACCTGG
CTGCAGTACGTGATTCTTGATCCCGAGCTTCGGGTTGGAAGTGGGTGGGAGAGTTCGAGGCCTTGCGCTT
AAGGAGCCCCTTCGCCTCGTGCTTGAGTTGAGGCCTGGCCTGGGCGCTGGGGCCGCCGCGTGCGAATCTG
GTGGCACCTTCGCGCCTGTCTCGCTGCTTTCGATAAGTCTCTAGCCATTTAAAATTTTTGATGACCTGCT
GCGACGCTTTTTTTCTGGCAAGATAGTCTTGTAAATGCGGGCCAAGATCTGCACACTGGTATTTCGGTTT
TTGGGGCCGCGGGCGGCGACGGGGCCCGTGCGTCCCAGCGCACATGTTCGGCGAGGCGGGGCCTGCGAGC
GCGGCCACCGAGAATCGGACGGGGGTAGTCTCAAGCTGGCCGGCCTGCTCTGGTGCCTGGCCTCGCGCCG
CCGTGTATCGCCCCGCCCTGGGCGGCAAGGCTGGCCCGGTCGGCACCAGTTGCGTGAGCGGAAAGATGGC
CGCTTCCCGGCCCTGCTGCAGGGAGCTCAAAATGGAGGACGCGGCGCTCGGGAGAGCGGGCGGGTGAGTC
ACCCACACAAAGGAAAAGGGCCTTTCCGTCCTCAGCCGTCGCTTCATGTGACTCCACGGAGTACCGGGCG
CCGTCCAGGCACCTCGATTAGTTCTCGCGCTTTTGGAGTACGTCGTCTTTAGGTTGGGGGGAGGGGTTTT
ATGCGATGGAGTTTCCCCACACTGAGTGGGTGGAGACTGAAGTTAGGCCAGCTTGGCACTTGATGTAATT
CTCCTTGGAATTTGCCCTTTTTGAGTTTGGATCTTGGTTCATTCTCAAGCCTCAGACAGTGGTTCAAAGT
TTTTTTCTTCCATTTCAGGTGTCGTGAGCTAGCCCACCATGACCGAGTACAAGCCCACGGTGCGCCTCGC
CACCCGCGACGACGTCCCCCGGGCCGTACGCACCCTCGCCGCCGCGTTCGCCGACTACCCCGCCACGCGC
CACACCGTCGACCCGGACCGCCACATCGAGCGGGTCACCGAGCTGCAAGAACTCTTCCTCACGCGCGTCG
GGCTCGACATCGGCAAGGTGTGGGTCGCGGACGACGGCGCCGCGGTGGCGGTCTGGACCACGCCGGAGAG
CGTCGAAGCGGGGGCGGTGTTCGCCGAGATCGGCCCGCGCATGGCCGAGTTGAGCGGTTCCCGGCTGGCC
GCGCAGCAACAGATGGAAGGCCTCCTGGCGCCGCACCGGCCCAAGGAGCCCGCGTGGTTCCTGGCCACCG
TCGGCGTCTCGCCCGACCACCAGGGCAAGGGTCTGGGCAGCGCCGTCGTGCTCCCCGGAGTGGAGGCGGC
CGAGCGCGCCGGGGTGCCCGCCTTCCTGGAGACCTCCGCGCCCCGCAACCTCCCCTTCTACGAGCGGCTC
GGCTTCACCGTCACCGCCGACGTCGAGGTGCCCGAAGGACCGCGCACCTGGTGCATGACCCGCAAGCCCG
GTGCCGGATCGGGAGAGGGCAGAGGAAGTCTGCTAACATGCGGTGACGTCGAGGAGAATCCTGGCCCACC
GGTCGCCACCAGCGAGCTGATTAAGGAGAACATGCACATGAAGCTGTACATGGAGGGCACCGTGGACAAC
CATCACTTCAAGTGCACATCCGAGGGCGAAGGCAAGCCCTACGAGGGCACCCAGACCATGAGAATCAAGG
TGGTCGAGGGCGGCCCTCTCCCCTTCGCCTTCGACATCCTGGCTACTAGCTTCCTCTACGGCAGCAAGAC
CTTCATCAACCACACCCAGGGCATCCCCGACTTCTTCAAGCAGTCCTTCCCTGAGGGCTTCACATGGGAG
AGAGTCACCACATACGAAGACGGGGGCGTGCTGACCGCTACCCAGGACACCAGCCTCCAGGACGGCTGCC
TCATCTACAACGTCAAGATCAGAGGGGTGAACTTCACATCCAACGGCCCTGTGATGCAGAAGAAAACACT
CGGCTGGGAGGCCTTCACCGAGACGCTGTACCCCGCTGACGGCGGCCTGGAAGGCAGAAACGACATGGCC
CTGAAGCTCGTGGGCGGGAGCCATCTGATCGCAAACATCAAGACCACATATAGATCCAAGAAACCCGCTA
AGAACCTCAAGATGCCTGGCGTCTACTATGTGGACTACAGACTGGAAAGAATCAAGGAGGCCAACAACGA
GACCTACGTCGAGCAGCACGAGGTGGCAGTGGCCAGATACTGCGACCTCCCTAGCAAACTGGGGCACAAG
CTTAATTAAGAATTCGTCGAGGGACCTAATAACTTCGTATAGCATACATTATACGAAGTTATACATGTTT
AAGGGTTCCGGTTCCACTAGGTACAATTCGATATCAAGCTTATCGATAATCAACCTCTGGATTACAAAAT
TTGTGAAAGATTGACTGGTATTCTTAACTATGTTGCTCCTTTTACGCTATGTGGATACGCTGCTTTAATG
CCTTTGTATCATGCTATTGCTTCCCGTATGGCTTTCATTTTCTCCTCCTTGTATAAATCCTGGTTGCTGT
CTCTTTATGAGGAGTTGTGGCCCGTTGTCAGGCAACGTGGCGTGGTGTGCACTGTGTTTGCTGACGCAAC
CCCCACTGGTTGGGGCATTGCCACCACCTGTCAGCTCCTTTCCGGGACTTTCGCTTTCCCCCTCCCTATT
GCCACGGCGGAACTCATCGCCGCCTGCCTTGCCCGCTGCTGGACAGGGGCTCGGCTGTTGGGCACTGACA
ATTCCGTGGTGTTGTCGGGGAAATCATCGTCCTTTCCTTGGCTGCTCGCCTGTGTTGCCACCTGGATTCT
GCGCGGGACGTCCTTCTGCTACGTCCCTTCGGCCCTCAATCCAGCGGACCTTCCTTCCCGCGGCCTGCTG
CCGGCTCTGCGGCCTCTTCCGCGTCTTCGCCTTCGCCCTCAGACGAGTCGGATCTCCCTTTGGGCCGCCT
CCCCGCATCGATACCGTCGACCTCGATCGAGACCTAGAAAAACATGGAGCAATCACAAGTAGCAATACAG
CAGCTACCAATGCTGATTGTGCCTGGCTAGAAGCACAAGAGGAGGAGGAGGTGGGTTTTCCAGTCACACC
TCAGGTACCTTTAAGACCAATGACTTACAAGGCAGCTGTAGATCTTAGCCACTTTTTAAAAGAAAAGGGG
GGACTGGAAGGGCTAATTCACTCCCAACGAAGACAAGATATCCTTGATCTGTGGATCTACCACACACAAG
GCTACTTCCCTGATTGGCAGAACTACACACCAGGGCCAGGGATCAGATATCCACTGACCTTTGGATGGTG
CTACAAGCTAGTACCAGTTGAGCAAGAGAAGGTAGAAGAAGCCAATGAAGGAGAGAACACCCGCTTGTTA
CACCCTGTGAGCCTGCATGGGATGGATGACCCGGAGAGAGAAGTATTAGAGTGGAGGTTTGACAGCCGCC
TAGCATTTCATCACATGGCCCGAGAGCTGCATCCGGACTGTACTGGGTCTCTCTGGTTAGACCAGATCTG
AGCCTGGGAGCTCTCTGGCTAACTAGGGAACCCACTGCTTAAGCCTCAATAAAGCTTGCCTTGAGTGCTT
CAAGTAGTGTGTGCCCGTCTGTTGTGTGACTCTGGTAACTAGAGATCCCTCAGACCCTTTTAGTCAGTGT
GGAAAATCTCTAGCAGCATGTGAGCAAAAGGCCAGCAAAAGGCCAGGAACCGTAAAAAGGCCGCGTTGCT
GGCGTTTTTCCATAGGCTCCGCCCCCCTGACGAGCATCACAAAAATCGACGCTCAAGTCAGAGGTGGCGA
AACCCGACAGGACTATAAAGATACCAGGCGTTTCCCCCTGGAAGCTCCCTCGTGCGCTCTCCTGTTCCGA
CCCTGCCGCTTACCGGATACCTGTCCGCCTTTCTCCCTTCGGGAAGCGTGGCGCTTTCTCATAGCTCACG
CTGTAGGTATCTCAGTTCGGTGTAGGTCGTTCGCTCCAAGCTGGGCTGTGTGCACGAACCCCCCGTTCAG
CCCGACCGCTGCGCCTTATCCGGTAACTATCGTCTTGAGTCCAACCCGGTAAGACACGACTTATCGCCAC
TGGCAGCAGCCACTGGTAACAGGATTAGCAGAGCGAGGTATGTAGGCGGTGCTACAGAGTTCTTGAAGTG
GTGGCCTAACTACGGCTACACTAGAAGAACAGTATTTGGTATCTGCGCTCTGCTGAAGCCAGTTACCTTC
GGAAAAAGAGTTGGTAGCTCTTGATCCGGCAAACAAACCACCGCTGGTAGCGGTGGTTTTTTTGTTTGCA
AGCAGCAGATTACGCGCAGAAAAAAAGGATCTCAAGAAGATCCTTTGATCTTTTCTACGGGGTCTGACGC
TCAGTGGAACGAAAACTCACGTTAAGGGATTTTGGTCATGAGATTATCAAAAAGGATCTTCACCTAGATC
CTTTTAAATTAAAAATGAAGTTTTAAATCAATCTAAAGTATATATGAGTAAACTTGGTCTGACAGTTACC
AATGCTTAATCAGTGAGGCACCTATCTCAGCGATCTGTCTATTTCGTTCATCCATAGTTGCCTGACTCCC
CGTCGTGTAGATAACTACGATACGGGAGGGCTTACCATCTGGCCCCAGTGCTGCAATGATACCGCGAGAC
CCACGCTCACCGGCTCCAGATTTATCAGCAATAAACCAGCCAGCCGGAAGGGCCGAGCGCAGAAGTGGTC
CTGCAACTTTATCCGCCTCCATCCAGTCTATTAATTGTTGCCGGGAAGCTAGAGTAAGTAGTTCGCCAGT
TAATAGTTTGCGCAACGTTGTTGCCATTGCTACAGGCATCGTGGTGTCACGCTCGTCGTTTGGTATGGCT
TCATTCAGCTCCGGTTCCCAACGATCAAGGCGAGTTACATGATCCCCCATGTTGTGCAAAAAAGCGGTTA
GCTCCTTCGGTCCTCCGATCGTTGTCAGAAGTAAGTTGGCCGCAGTGTTATCACTCATGGTTATGGCAGC
ACTGCATAATTCTCTTACTGTCATGCCATCCGTAAGATGCTTTTCTGTGACTGGTGAGTACTCAACCAAG
TCATTCTGAGAATAGTGTATGCGGCGACCGAGTTGCTCTTGCCCGGCGTCAATACGGGATAATACCGCGC
CACATAGCAGAACTTTAAAAGTGCTCATCATTGGAAAACGTTCTTCGGGGCGAAAACTCTCAAGGATCTT
ACCGCTGTTGAGATCCAGTTCGATGTAACCCACTCGTGCACCCAACTGATCTTCAGCATCTTTTACTTTC
ACCAGCGTTTCTGGGTGAGCAAAAACAGGAAGGCAAAATGCCGCAAAAAAGGGAATAAGGGCGACACGGA
AATGTTGAATACTCATACTCTTCCTTTTTCAATATTATTGAAGCATTTATCAGGGTTATTGTCTCATGAG
CGGATACATATTTGAATGTATTTAGAAAAATAAACAAATAGGGGTTCCGCGCACATTTCCCCGAAAAGTG
CCACCTGACGTCGACGGATCGGGAGATCTCCCGATCCCCTATGGTGCACTCTCAGTACAATCTGCTCTGA
TGCCGCATAGTTAAGCCAGTATCTGCTCCCTGCTTGTGTGTTGGAGGTCGCTGAGTAGTGCGCGAGCAAA
ATTTAAGCTACAACAAGGCAAGGCTTGACCGACAATTGCATGAAGAATCTGCTTAGGGTTAGGCGTTTTG
CGCTGCTTCGCGATGTACGGGCCAGATATACGCGTTGACATTGATTATTGACTAGTTATTAATAGTAATC
AATTACGGGGTCATTAGTTCATAGCCCATATATGGAGTTCCGCGTTACATAACTTACGGTAAATGGCCCG
CCTGGCTGACCGCCCAACGACCCCCGCCCATTGACGTCAATAATGACGTATGTTCCCATAGTAACGCCAA
TAGGGACTTTCCATTGACGTCAATGGGTGGAGTATTTACGGTAAACTGCCCACTTGGCAGTACATCAAGT
GTATCATATGCCAAGTACGCCCCCTATTGACGTCAATGACGGTAAATGGCCCGCCTG
